Addgene plasmid #223603: pHR-CD80
Purpose: Lentiviral expression of human CD80 in mammalian cells
Depositing lab: Enfu Hui. Depositing organization: University of California, San Diego (UCSD). Publication: cis-B7:CD28 interactions at invaginated synaptic membranes provide CD28 co-stimulation and promote CD8(+) T cell function and anti-tumor immunity. Zhao Y, Caron C, Chan YY, Lee CK, Xu X, Zhang J, Masubuchi T, Wu C, Bui JD, Hui E. Immunity. 2023 Jun 13;56(6):1187-1203.e12. doi: 10.1016/j.immuni.2023.04.005. Epub 2023 May 8. PubMed 37160118.
Backbone
  Vector backbone: pHR
  Vector type: Lentiviral ; Mammalian Expression
Growth in bacteria
  Bacterial resistance: Ampicillin, 100 μg/mL
  Growth temperature: 37°C
  Growth strain: NEB Stable
  Copy number: High Copy
Gene/Insert
  Gene/Insert name: CD80
  Species: H. sapiens (human)
  Entrez Gene: CD80 (a.k.a. B7, B7-1, B7.1, BB1, CD28LG, CD28LG1, LAB7)
  Cloning method: Gibson Cloning
  Sequencing primers: 5′ ccaatcagcctgcttctcgcttc; 3′ ccagaggttgattatcgataagc
Terms and licenses: Academic/Nonprofit Terms; Industry Terms: Not Available to Industry
Depositor comments: Plasmid lab code: L1644
How to cite: pHR-CD80 was a gift from Enfu Hui (Addgene plasmid # 223603 ; http://n2t.net/addgene:223603 ; RRID:Addgene_223603)
