[The description below was written by a language model from this plasmid's Addgene catalogue record and pLannotate feature annotations shown in this document.]
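Description:
pHR-CD80 is a 9.8 kb HIV-1-derived lentiviral transfer plasmid built on the pHR backbone for expressing human CD80 (B7-1), a ligand of the T cell co-stimulatory receptor CD28, in mammalian cells. It is propagated in E. coli through a high-copy ColE1/pUC-type origin and selected with ampicillin via the bla gene. The backbone also carries remnants of older vectors, including tetracycline-resistance, bom, rop and lacI fragments. An SV40 promoter–gpt–small t intron–SV40 poly(A) unit lies outside the proviral region; because gpt is annotated only as fragments, it should not be assumed to be a working selection marker. No drug-resistance or fluorescent marker is annotated within the proviral cassette itself.

The region packaged into virus begins at a 5' LTR annotated as truncated, followed by the Ψ packaging signal with adjoining gag sequence. Next come the Rev response element for Rev-dependent nuclear export of the genomic RNA and the cPPT/CTS, which aids nuclear import of the reverse-transcribed genome. An internal spleen focus-forming virus (SFFV) LTR promoter drives the CD80 coding sequence, which was inserted by Gibson assembly and has no annotated epitope tag or reporter fusion. A WPRE downstream enhances transcript stability and expression. The cassette ends in a ΔU3 self-inactivating 3' LTR, so after integration the viral LTR promoter is disabled and expression depends on SFFV. The plasmid encodes no functional viral proteins, so producing particles requires separate packaging and envelope plasmids. According to the associated publication's title, the construct relates to work on cis B7:CD28 interactions and CD28 co-stimulation in CD8+ T cell function and anti-tumor immunity.
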