Features (pLannotate 1.2.2; 33 found; start..end, strand, type, name):
     38..106     +  CDS            nef (fragment): NEF_HV1Z2 - Experimental evidence at protein level: Swiss-Prot protein existence level 1. Extracellular Nef protein targets CD4(+) T-lymphocytes for apoptosis by interacting with CXCR4 surface receptors. From Human immunodeficiency virus type 1 group M subtype D (isolate Z2/CDC-Z34) (HIV-1).
    108..341     +  LTR            3' LTR (ΔU3): self-inactivating 3' long terminal repeat (LTR) from HIV-1
    366..384     -  promoter       SP6 promoter: promoter for bacteriophage SP6 RNA polymerase
    612..891     +  CDS            TcR (fragment): tetracycline efflux protein; tet; confers resistance to tetracycline
    892..940     -  misc_feature   bom (fragment): basis of mobility region from pBR322
   1042..1077    -  CDS            rop (fragment): Rop protein, which maintains plasmids at low copy number; rop
   1172..1276    +  promoter       AmpR promoter: bla
   1277..2137    +  CDS            AmpR: β-lactamase; bla; confers resistance to ampicillin, carbenicillin, and related antibiotics
   2308..2896    +  rep_origin     ori: high-copy-number ColE1/pMB1/pBR322/pUC origin of replication
   3079..3135    +  CDS            lacI (fragment): lac repressor; lacI; The lac repressor binds to the lac operator to inhibit transcription in E. coli. This inhibition can be relieved by adding lactose or isopropyl-β-D-thiogalactopyranoside (IPTG).
   3142..3471    +  promoter       SV40 promoter: SV40 enhancer and early promoter
   3671..3790    +  CDS            gpt (fragment): XGPT_ECOLI - Also known as gpp, gxu. Experimental evidence at protein level: Swiss-Prot protein existence level 1. Purine salvage pathway enzyme that catalyzes the transfer of the ribosyl-5-phosphate group from 5-phospho-alpha-D-ribose 1- diphosphate (PRPP) to the N9 position of the 6-oxopurines guanine and xanthine to form the corresponding ribonucleotides GMP (guanosine 5'- monophosphate) and XMP (xanthosine 5'-monophosphate), with the release of PPi. To a lesser extent, also acts on hypoxanthine (PubMed:9100006, PubMed:3886014). Does not ribophosphorylate adenine (PubMed:3886014). From Esch
   3790..4125    +  CDS            gpt (fragment): XGPT_ECOLI - Also known as gpp, gxu. Experimental evidence at protein level: Swiss-Prot protein existence level 1. Purine salvage pathway enzyme that catalyzes the transfer of the ribosyl-5-phosphate group from 5-phospho-alpha-D-ribose 1- diphosphate (PRPP) to the N9 position of the 6-oxopurines guanine and xanthine to form the corresponding ribonucleotides GMP (guanosine 5'- monophosphate) and XMP (xanthosine 5'-monophosphate), with the release of PPi. To a lesser extent, also acts on hypoxanthine (PubMed:9100006, PubMed:3886014). Does not ribophosphorylate adenine (PubMed:3886014). From Esch
   4220..4525    +  CDS            frsA (fragment): FRSA_ECOLI - Also known as yafA. Experimental evidence at protein level: Swiss-Prot protein existence level 1. Catalyzes the hydrolysis of esters (PubMed:15808744). Displays esterase activity toward pNP-butyrate (PubMed:15808744). May stimulate mixed-acid fermentation by acting as a fermentation/respiration switch that down-regulates respiration and up- regulates fermentation rates (PubMed:15169777). From Escherichia coli (strain K12).
   4529..4603    +  CDS            small t antigen (fragment): SV40 (simian virus 40) small t antigen
   4605..4670    +  intron         small t intron: SV40 (simian virus 40) small t antigen intron
   4800..4820    +  CDS            SV40 NLS: nuclear localization signal of SV40 (simian virus 40) large T antigen
   5139..5222    +  CDS            large T antigen (fragment): large T antigen from SV40 (simian virus 40)
   5245..5379    +  polyA_signal   SV40 poly(A) signal: SV40 polyadenylation signal
   5546..5875    +  CDS            nef (fragment): NEF_HV1BR - Experimental evidence at protein level: Swiss-Prot protein existence level 1. Extracellular Nef protein targets CD4(+) T-lymphocytes for apoptosis by interacting with CXCR4 surface receptors (PubMed:14990729). From Human immunodeficiency virus type 1 group M subtype B (isolate BRU/LAI) (HIV-1).
   5923..6180    +  LTR            5' LTR (truncated): truncated 5' long terminal repeat (LTR) from HIV-1
   6227..6352    +  misc_feature   HIV-1 Ψ: packaging signal of human immunodeficiency virus type 1
   6336..6674    +  CDS            HIV-1 gag (fragment): gag protein from human immunodeficiency virus 1; gag
   6849..7082    +  misc_feature   RRE: The Rev response element (RRE) of HIV-1 allows for Rev-dependent mRNA export from the nucleus to the cytoplasm.
   7459..7559    +  CDS            Rev (fragment): human immunodeficiency virus 1 (HIV-1) Rev protein; rev; enhances nuclear export of unspliced and incompletely spliced viral mRNAs
   7596..7713    +  misc_feature   cPPT/CTS: central polypurine tract and central termination sequence of HIV-1
   7750..7782    -  misc_feature   MCS (fragment): pBluescript multiple cloning site
   7866..8273    +  promoter       SFFV promoter: spleen focus-forming virus long terminal repeat (LTR) promoter
   8301..9164    +  CDS            CD80: CD80_HUMAN - Also known as CD28LG, CD28LG1, LAB7. Experimental evidence at protein level: Swiss-Prot protein existence level 1. (Microbial infection) Acts as a receptor for adenovirus subgroup B. From Homo sapiens (Human).
   9179..9209    +  misc_feature   MCS (fragment): pUC18/19 multiple cloning site
   9210..9228    +  misc_feature   MCS (fragment): pBluescript multiple cloning site
   9228..9816    +  misc_feature   WPRE: woodchuck hepatitis virus posttranscriptional regulatory element
   9817..21      +  misc_feature   MCS (fragment) (across the origin): pBluescript multiple cloning site
>Addgene plasmid #223603 | pHR-CD80 | addgene full sequence | sequence record 444057 | Addgene NGS Result
CGATACCGTCGACCTCGAGGGAATTAATTCGAGCTCGGTACCTTTAAGACCAATGACTTACAAGGCAGCT
GTAGATCTTAGCCACTTTTTAAAAGAAAAGGGGGGACTGGAAGGGCTAATTCACTCCCAACGAAGACAAG
ATCTGCTTTTTGCTTGTACTGGGTCTCTCTGGTTAGACCAGATCTGAGCCTGGGAGCTCTCTGGCTAACT
AGGGAACCCACTGCTTAAGCCTCAATAAAGCTTGCCTTGAGTGCTTCAAGTAGTGTGTGCCCGTCTGTTG
TGTGACTCTGGTAACTAGAGATCCCTCAGACCCTTTTAGTCAGTGTGGAAAATCTCTAGCAGCATCTAGA
ATTAATTCCGTGTATTCTATAGTGTCACCTAAATCGTATGTGTATGATACATAAGGTTATGTATTAATTG
TAGCCGCGTTCTAACGACAATATGTACAAGCCTAATTGTGTAGCATCTGGCTTACTGAAGCAGACCCTAT
CATCTCTCTCGTAAACTGCCGTCAGAGTCGGTTTGGTTGGACGAACCTTCTGAGTTTCTGGTAACGCCGT
CCCGCACCCGGAAATGGTCAGCGAACCAATCAGCAGGGTCATCGCTAGCCAGATCCTCTACGCCGGACGC
ATCGTGGCCGGCATCACCGGCGCCACAGGTGCGGTTGCTGGCGCCTATATCGCCGACATCACCGATGGGG
AAGATCGGGCTCGCCACTTCGGGCTCATGAGCGCTTGTTTCGGCGTGGGTATGGTGGCAGGCCCCGTGGC
CGGGGGACTGTTGGGCGCCATCTCCTTGCATGCACCATTCCTTGCGGCGGCGGTGCTCAACGGCCTCAAC
CTACTACTGGGCTGCTTCCTAATGCAGGAGTCGCATAAGGGAGAGCGTCGAATGGTGCACTCTCAGTACA
ATCTGCTCTGATGCCGCATAGTTAAGCCAGCCCCGACACCCGCCAACACCCGCTGACGCGCCCTGACGGG
CTTGTCTGCTCCCGGCATCCGCTTACAGACAAGCTGTGACCGTCTCCGGGAGCTGCATGTGTCAGAGGTT
TTCACCGTCATCACCGAAACGCGCGAGACGAAAGGGCCTCGTGATACGCCTATTTTTATAGGTTAATGTC
ATGATAATAATGGTTTCTTAGACGTCAGGTGGCACTTTTCGGGGAAATGTGCGCGGAACCCCTATTTGTT
TATTTTTCTAAATACATTCAAATATGTATCCGCTCATGAGACAATAACCCTGATAAATGCTTCAATAATA
TTGAAAAAGGAAGAGTATGAGTATTCAACATTTCCGTGTCGCCCTTATTCCCTTTTTTGCGGCATTTTGC
CTTCCTGTTTTTGCTCACCCAGAAACGCTGGTGAAAGTAAAAGATGCTGAAGATCAGTTGGGTGCACGAG
TGGGTTACATCGAACTGGATCTCAACAGCGGTAAGATCCTTGAGAGTTTTCGCCCCGAAGAACGTTTTCC
AATGATGAGCACTTTTAAAGTTCTGCTATGTGGCGCGGTATTATCCCGTATTGACGCCGGGCAAGAGCAA
CTCGGTCGCCGCATACACTATTCTCAGAATGACTTGGTTGAGTACTCACCAGTCACAGAAAAGCATCTTA
CGGATGGCATGACAGTAAGAGAATTATGCAGTGCTGCCATAACCATGAGTGATAACACTGCGGCCAACTT
ACTTCTGACAACGATCGGAGGACCGAAGGAGCTAACCGCTTTTTTGCACAACATGGGGGATCATGTAACT
CGCCTTGATCGTTGGGAACCGGAGCTGAATGAAGCCATACCAAACGACGAGCGTGACACCACGATGCCTG
TAGCAATGGCAACAACGTTGCGCAAACTATTAACTGGCGAACTACTTACTCTAGCTTCCCGGCAACAATT
AATAGACTGGATGGAGGCGGATAAAGTTGCAGGACCACTTCTGCGCTCGGCCCTTCCGGCTGGCTGGTTT
ATTGCTGATAAATCTGGAGCCGGTGAGCGTGGGTCTCGCGGTATCATTGCAGCACTGGGGCCAGATGGTA
AGCCCTCCCGTATCGTAGTTATCTACACGACGGGGAGTCAGGCAACTATGGATGAACGAAATAGACAGAT
CGCTGAGATAGGTGCCTCACTGATTAAGCATTGGTAACTGTCAGACCAAGTTTACTCATATATACTTTAG
ATTGATTTAAAACTTCATTTTTAATTTAAAAGGATCTAGGTGAAGATCCTTTTTGATAATCTCATGACCA
AAATCCCTTAACGTGAGTTTTCGTTCCACTGAGCGTCAGACCCCGTAGAAAAGATCAAAGGATCTTCTTG
AGATCCTTTTTTTCTGCGCGTAATCTGCTGCTTGCAAACAAAAAAACCACCGCTACCAGCGGTGGTTTGT
TTGCCGGATCAAGAGCTACCAACTCTTTTTCCGAAGGTAACTGGCTTCAGCAGAGCGCAGATACCAAATA
CTGTTCTTCTAGTGTAGCCGTAGTTAGGCCACCACTTCAAGAACTCTGTAGCACCGCCTACATACCTCGC
TCTGCTAATCCTGTTACCAGTGGCTGCTGCCAGTGGCGATAAGTCGTGTCTTACCGGGTTGGACTCAAGA
CGATAGTTACCGGATAAGGCGCAGCGGTCGGGCTGAACGGGGGGTTCGTGCACACAGCCCAGCTTGGAGC
GAACGACCTACACCGAACTGAGATACCTACAGCGTGAGCTATGAGAAAGCGCCACGCTTCCCGAAGGGAG
AAAGGCGGACAGGTATCCGGTAAGCGGCAGGGTCGGAACAGGAGAGCGCACGAGGGAGCTTCCAGGGGGA
AACGCCTGGTATCTTTATAGTCCTGTCGGGTTTCGCCACCTCTGACTTGAGCGTCGATTTTTGTGATGCT
CGTCAGGGGGGCGGAGCCTATGGAAAAACGCCAGCAACGCGGCCTTTTTACGGTTCCTGGCCTTTTGCTG
GCCTTTTGCTCACATGTTCTTTCCTGCGTTATCCCCTGATTCTGTGGATAACCGTATTACCGCCTTTGAG
TGAGCTGATACCGCTCGCCGCAGCCGAACGACCGAGCGCAGCGAGTCAGTGAGCGAGGAAGCGGAAGAGC
GCCCAATACGCAAACCGCCTCTCCCCGCGCGTTGGCCGATTCATTAATGCAGCTGTGGAATGTGTGTCAG
TTAGGGTGTGGAAAGTCCCCAGGCTCCCCAGCAGGCAGAAGTATGCAAAGCATGCATCTCAATTAGTCAG
CAACCAGGTGTGGAAAGTCCCCAGGCTCCCCAGCAGGCAGAAGTATGCAAAGCATGCATCTCAATTAGTC
AGCAACCATAGTCCCGCCCCTAACTCCGCCCATCCCGCCCCTAACTCCGCCCAGTTCCGCCCATTCTCCG
CCCCATGGCTGACTAATTTTTTTTATTTATGCAGAGGCCGAGGCCGCCTCGGCCTCTGAGCTATTCCAGA
AGTAGTGAGGAGGCTTTTTTGGAGGCCTAGGCTTTTGCAAAAAGCTTGGACACAAGACAGGCTTGCGAGA
TATGTTTGAGAATACCACTTTATCCCGCGTCAGGGAGAGGCAGTGCGTAAAAAGACGCGGACTCATGTGA
AATACTGGTTTTTAGTGCGCCAGATCTCTATAATCTCGCGCAACCTATTTTCCCCTCGAACACTTTTTAA
GCCGTAGATAAACAGGCTGGGACACTTCACATGAGCGAAAAATACATCGTCACCTGGGACATGTTGCAGA
TCCATGCACGTAAACTCGCAAGCCGACTGATGCCTTCTGAACAATGGAAAGGCATTATTGCCGTAAGCCG
TGGCGGTCTGTACCGGGTGCGTTACTGGCGCGTGAACTGGGTATTCGTCATGTCGATACCGTTTGTATTT
CCAGCTACGATCACGACAACCAGCGCGAGCTTAAAGTGCTGAAACGCGCAGAAGGCGATGGCGAAGGCTT
CATCGTTATTGATGACCTGGTGGATACCGGTGGTACTGCGGTTGCGATTCGTGAAATGTATCCAAAAGCG
CACTTTGTCACCATCTTCGCAAAACCGGCTGGTCGTCCGCTGGTTGATGACTATGTTGTTGATATCCCGC
AAGATACCTGGATTGAACAGCCGTGGGATATGGGCGTCGTATTCGTCCCGCCAATCTCCGGTCGCTAATC
TTTTCAACGCCTGGCACTGCCGGGCGTTGTTCTTTTTAACTTCAGGCGGGTTACAATAGTTTCCAGTAAG
TATTCTGGAGGCTGCATCCATGACACAGGCAAACCTGAGCGAAACCCTGTTCAAACCCCGCTTTAAACAT
CCTGAAACCTCGACGCTAGTCCGCCGCTTTAATCACGGCGCACAACCGCCTGTGCAGTCGGCCCTTGATG
GTAAAACCATCCCTCACTGGTATCGCATGATTAACCGTCTGATGTGGATCTGGCGCGGCATTGACCCACG
CGAAATCCTCGACGTCCAGGCACGTATTGTGATGAGCGATGCCGAACGTACCGACGATGATTTATACGAT
ACGGTGATTGGCTACCGTGGCGGCAACTGGATTTATGAGTGGGCCCCGGATCTTTGTGAAGGAACCTTAC
TTCTGTGGTGTGACATAATTGGACAAACTACCTACAGAGATTTAAAGCTCTAAGGTAAATATAAAATTTT
TAAGTGTATAATGTGTTAAACTACTGATTCTAATTGTTTGTGTATTTTAGATTCCAACCTATGGAACTGA
TGAATGGGAGCAGTGGTGGAATGCCTTTAATGAGGAAAACCTGTTTTGCTCAGAAGAAATGCCATCTAGT
GATGATGAGGCTACTGCTGACTCTCAACATTCTACTCCTCCAAAAAAGAAGAGAAAGGTAGAAGACCCCA
AGGACTTTCCTTCAGAATTGCTAAGTTTTTTGAGTCATGCTGTGTTTAGTAATAGAACTCTTGCTTGCTT
TGCTATTTACACCACAAAGGAAAAAGCTGCACTGCTATACAAGAAAATTATGGAAAAATATTCTGTAACC
TTTATAAGTAGGCATAACAGTTATAATCATAACATACTGTTTTTTCTTACTCCACACAGGCATAGAGTGT
CTGCTATTAATAACTATGCTCAAAAATTGTGTACCTTTAGCTTTTTAATTTGTAAAGGGGTTAATAAGGA
ATATTTGATGTATAGTGCCTTGACTAGAGATCATAATCAGCCATACCACATTTGTAGAGGTTTTACTTGC
TTTAAAAAACCTCCCACACCTCCCCCTGAACCTGAAACATAAAATGAATGCAATTGTTGTTGTTAACTTG
TTTATTGCAGCTTATAATGGTTACAAATAAAGCAATAGCATCACAAATTTCACAAATAAAGCATTTTTTT
CACTGCATTCTAGTTGTGGTTTGTCCAAACTCATCAATGTATCTTATCATGTCTGGATCAACTGGATAAC
TCAAGCTAACCAAAATCATCCCAAACTTCCCACCCCATACCCTATTACCACTGCCAATTACCTGTGGTTT
CATTTACTCTAAACCTGTGATTCCTCTGAATTATTTTCATTTTAAAGAAATTGTATTTGTTAAATATGTA
CTACAAACTTAGTAGTTGGAAGGGCTAATTCACTCCCAAAGAAGACAAGATATCCTTGATCTGTGGATCT
ACCACACACAAGGCTACTTCCCTGATTAGCAGAACTACACACCAGGGCCAGGGGTCAGATATCCACTGAC
CTTTGGATGGTGCTACAAGCTAGTACCAGTTGAGCCAGATAAGGTAGAAGAGGCCAATAAAGGAGAGAAC
ACCAGCTTGTTACACCCTGTGAGCCTGCATGGGATGGATGACCCGGAGAGAGAAGTGTTAGAGTGGAGGT
TTGACAGCCGCCTAGCATTTCATCACGTGGCCCGAGAGCTGCATCCGGAGTACTTCAAGAACTGCTGATA
TCGAGCTTGCTACAAGGGACTTTCCGCTGGGGACTTTCCAGGGAGGCGTGGCCTGGGCGGGACTGGGGAG
TGGCGAGCCCTCAGATCCTGCATATAAGCAGCTGCTTTTTGCCTGTACTGGGTCTCTCTGGTTAGACCAG
ATCTGAGCCTGGGAGCTCTCTGGCTAACTAGGGAACCCACTGCTTAAGCCTCAATAAAGCTTGCCTTGAG
TGCTTCAAGTAGTGTGTGCCCGTCTGTTGTGTGACTCTGGTAACTAGAGATCCCTCAGACCCTTTTAGTC
AGTGTGGAAAATCTCTAGCAGTGGCGCCCGAACAGGGACTTGAAAGCGAAAGGGAAACCAGAGGAGCTCT
CTCGACGCAGGACTCGGCTTGCTGAAGCGCGCACGGCAAGAGGCGAGGGGCGGCGACTGGTGAGTACGCC
AAAAATTTTGACTAGCGGAGGCTAGAAGGAGAGAGATGGGTGCGAGAGCGTCAGTATTAAGCGGGGGAGA
ATTAGATCGCGATGGGAAAAAATTCGGTTAAGGCCAGGGGGAAAGAAAAAATATAAATTAAAACATATAG
TATGGGCAAGCAGGGAGCTAGAACGATTCGCAGTTAATCCTGGCCTGTTAGAAACATCAGAAGGCTGTAG
ACAAATACTGGGACAGCTACAACCATCCCTTCAGACAGGATCAGAAGAACTTAGATCATTATATAATACA
GTAGCAACCCTCTATTGTGTGCATCAAAGGATAGAGATAAAAGACACCAAGGAAGCTTTAGACAAGATAG
AGGAAGAGCAAAACAAAAGTAAGACCACCGCACAGCAAGCGGCCGGCCGCTGATCTTCAGACCTGGAGGA
GGAGATATGAGGGACAATTGGAGAAGTGAATTATATAAATATAAAGTAGTAAAAATTGAACCATTAGGAG
TAGCACCCACCAAGGCAAAGAGAAGAGTGGTGCAGAGAGAAAAAAGAGCAGTGGGAATAGGAGCTTTGTT
CCTTGGGTTCTTGGGAGCAGCAGGAAGCACTATGGGCGCAGCGTCAATGACGCTGACGGTACAGGCCAGA
CAATTATTGTCTGGTATAGTGCAGCAGCAGAACAATTTGCTGAGGGCTATTGAGGCGCAACAGCATCTGT
TGCAACTCACAGTCTGGGGCATCAAGCAGCTCCAGGCAAGAATCCTGGCTGTGGAAAGATACCTAAAGGA
TCAACAGCTCCTGGGGATTTGGGGTTGCTCTGGAAAACTCATTTGCACCACTGCTGTGCCTTGGAATGCT
AGTTGGAGTAATAAATCTCTGGAACAGATTTGGAATCACACGACCTGGATGGAGTGGGACAGAGAAATTA
ACAATTACACAAGCTTAATACACTCCTTAATTGAAGAATCGCAAAACCAGCAAGAAAAGAATGAACAAGA
ATTATTGGAATTAGATAAATGGGCAAGTTTGTGGAATTGGTTTAACATAACAAATTGGCTGTGGTATATA
AAATTATTCATAATGATAGTAGGAGGCTTGGTAGGTTTAAGAATAGTTTTTGCTGTACTTTCTATAGTGA
ATAGAGTTAGGCAGGGATATTCACCATTATCGTTTCAGACCCACCTCCCAACCCCGAGGGGACCCGACAG
GCCCGAAGGAATAGAAGAAGAAGGTGGAGAGAGAGACAGAGACAGATCCATTCGATTAGTGAACGGATCT
CGACGGTATCGCCAAATGGCAGTATTCATCCACAATTTTAAAAGAAAAGGGGGGATTGGGGGGTACAGTG
CAGGGGAAAGAATAGTAGACATAATAGCAACAGACATACAAACTAAAGAATTACAAAAACAAATTACAAA
AATTCAAAATTTTCGGGTTTATTACAGGGACAGCAGAGATCCAGTTTGGATCGATAAGCTTGATATCGAA
TTCCTGCAGCCCCGATAAAATAAAAGATTTTATTTAGTCTCCAGAAAAAGGGGGGAATGAAAGACCCCAC
CTGTAGGTTTGGCAAGCTAGCTGCAGTAACGCCATTTTGCAAGGCATGGAAAAATACCAAACCAAGAATA
GAGAAGTTCAGATCAAGGGCGGGTACATGAAAATAGCTAACGTTGGGCCAAACAGGATATCTGCGGTGAG
CAGTTTCGGCCCCGGCCCGGGGCCAAGAACAGATGGTCACCGCAGTTTCGGCCCCGGCCCGAGGCCAAGA
ACAGATGGTCCCCAGATATGGCCCAACCCTCAGCAGTTTCTTAAGACCCATCAGATGTTTCCAGGCTCCC
CCAAGGACCTGAAATGACCCTGCGCCTTATTTGAATTAACCAATCAGCCTGCTTCTCGCTTCTGTTCGCG
CGCTTCTGCTTCCCGAGCTCTATAAAAGAGCTCACAACCCCTCACTCGGCGCGCCAGTCCTCCGACAGAC
TGAGTCGCCCGGGGGGGATCTGGAGCTCTCGAGAATTCTCATGGGCCACACACGGAGGCAGGGAACATCA
CCATCCAAGTGTCCATACCTCAATTTCTTTCAGCTCTTGGTGCTGGCTGGTCTTTCTCACTTCTGTTCAG
GTGTTATCCACGTGACCAAGGAAGTGAAAGAAGTGGCAACGCTGTCCTGTGGTCACAATGTTTCTGTTGA
AGAGCTGGCACAAACTCGCATCTACTGGCAAAAGGAGAAGAAAATGGTGCTGACTATGATGTCTGGGGAC
ATGAATATATGGCCCGAGTACAAGAACCGGACCATCTTTGATATCACTAATAACCTCTCCATTGTGATCC
TGGCTCTGCGCCCATCTGACGAGGGCACATACGAGTGTGTTGTTCTGAAGTATGAAAAAGACGCTTTCAA
GCGGGAACACCTGGCTGAAGTGACGTTATCAGTCAAAGCTGACTTCCCTACACCTAGTATATCTGACTTT
GAAATTCCAACTTCTAATATTAGAAGGATAATTTGCTCAACCTCTGGAGGTTTTCCAGAGCCTCACCTCT
CCTGGTTGGAAAATGGAGAAGAATTAAATGCCATCAACACAACAGTTTCCCAAGATCCTGAAACTGAGCT
CTATGCTGTTAGCAGCAAACTGGATTTCAATATGACAACCAACCACAGCTTCATGTGTCTCATCAAGTAT
GGACATTTAAGAGTGAATCAGACCTTCAACTGGAATACAACCAAGCAAGAGCATTTTCCTGATAACCTGC
TCCCATCCTGGGCCATTACCTTAATCTCAGTAAATGGAATTTTTGTGATATGCTGCCTGACCTACTGCTT
TGCCCCAAGATGCAGAGAGAGAAGGAGGAATGAGAGATTGAGAAGGGAAAGTGTACGCCCTGTATAAAGC
GGCCGCGACTCTAGAGTCGACCTGCAGGCATGCAAGCTTGATATCAAGCTTATCGATAATCAACCTCTGG
ATTACAAAATTTGTGAAAGATTGACTGGTATTCTTAACTATGTTGCTCCTTTTACGCTATGTGGATACGC
TGCTTTAATGCCTTTGTATCATGCTATTGCTTCCCGTATGGCTTTCATTTTCTCCTCCTTGTATAAATCC
TGGTTGCTGTCTCTTTATGAGGAGTTGTGGCCCGTTGTCAGGCAACGTGGCGTGGTGTGCACTGTGTTTG
CTGACGCAACCCCCACTGGTTGGGGCATTGCCACCACCTGTCAGCTCCTTTCCGGGACTTTCGCTTTCCC
CCTCCCTATTGCCACGGCGGAACTCATCGCCGCCTGCCTTGCCCGCTGCTGGACAGGGGCTCGGCTGTTG
GGCACTGACAATTCCGTGGTGTTGTCGGGGAAATCATCGTCCTTTCCTTGGCTGCTCGCCTGTGTTGCCA
CCTGGATTCTGCGCGGGACGTCCTTCTGCTACGTCCCTTCGGCCCTCAATCCAGCGGACCTTCCTTCCCG
CGGCCTGCTGCCGGCTCTGCGGCCTCTTCCGCGTCTTCGCCTTCGCCCTCAGACGAGTCGGATCTCCCTT
TGGGCCGCCTCCCCGCAT
